LOCUS       Exported 7718 bp ds-DNA circular SYN 13-MAY-2021
DEFINITION  Targeting expression to neuronal and glial cell types in mice,
            non-human primates, and human retina.
ACCESSION   .
VERSION     .
KEYWORDS    6_pAAV-ProA37-CatCh-GFP-WPRE
SOURCE      synthetic DNA construct
  ORGANISM  synthetic DNA construct
REFERENCE   1 (bases 1 to 7718)
  AUTHORS   Juttner J, Szabo A, Gross-Scherf B, Morikawa RK, Rompani SB, Hantz
            P, Szikra T, Esposti F, Cowan CS, Bharioke A, Patino-Alvarez CP,
            Keles O, Kusnyerik A, Azoulay T, Hartl D, Krebs AR, Schubeler D,
            Hajdu RI, Lukats A, Nemeth J, Nagy ZZ, Wu KC, Wu RH, Xiang L, Fang
            XL, Jin ZB, Goldblum D, Hasler PW, Scholl HPN, Krol J, Roska B
  TITLE     Targeting neuronal and glial cell types with synthetic promoter AAVs
            in mice, non-human primates and humans.
  JOURNAL   Nat Neurosci. 2019 Jul 8. pii: 10.1038/s41593-019-0431-2. doi:
            10.1038/s41593-019-0431-2.
  PUBMED    31285614
REFERENCE   2 (bases 1 to 7718)
  AUTHORS   .
  TITLE     Direct Submission
  JOURNAL   Exported May 13, 2021 from SnapGene Server 1.1.58
            http://www.snapgene.com
FEATURES             Location/Qualifiers
     source          1..7718
                     /organism="synthetic DNA construct"
                     /mol_type="other DNA"
     repeat_region   1..141
                     /label=AAV2 ITR
                     /note="inverted terminal repeat of adeno-associated virus
                     serotype 2"
     repeat_region   12..141
                     /label=AAV2 ITR
     regulatory      2162..2171
                     /regulatory_class="other"
                     /note="vertebrate consensus sequence for strong initiation
                     of translation (Kozak, 1987)"
     CDS             2168..3091
                     /codon_start=1
                     /product="N-terminal fragment of channelrhodopsin-2 from
                     the alga Chlamydomonas reinhardtii (Nagel et al., 2003)"
                     /label=ChR2
                     /note="blue light-activated cation channel"
                     /translation="MDYGGALSAVGRELLFVTNPVVVNGSVLVPEDQCYCAGWIESRGT
                     NGAQTASNVLQWLAAGFSILLLMFYAYQTWKSTCGWEEIYVCAIEMVKVILEFFFEFKN
                     PSMLYLATGHRVQWLRYAEWLLTCPVICIHLSNLTGLSNDYSRRTMGLLVSDIGTIVWG
                     ATSAMATGYVKVIFFCLGLCYGANTFFHAAKAYIEGYHTVPKGRCRQVVTGMAWLFFVS
                     WGMFPILFILGPEGFGVLSVYGSTVGHTIIDLMSKNCWGLLGHYLRVLIHEHILIHGDI
                     RKTTKLNIGGTEIEVETLVEDEAEAGA"
     CDS             3098..3814
                     /codon_start=1
                     /product="enhanced GFP"
                     /label=EGFP
                     /translation="MVSKGEELFTGVVPILVELDGDVNGHKFSVSGEGEGDATYGKLTL
                     KFICTTGKLPVPWPTLVTTLTYGVQCFSRYPDHMKQHDFFKSAMPEGYVQERTIFFKDD
                     GNYKTRAEVKFEGDTLVNRIELKGIDFKEDGNILGHKLEYNYNSHNVYIMADKQKNGIK
                     VNFKIRHNIEDGSVQLADHYQQNTPIGDGPVLLPDNHYLSTQSALSKDPNEKRDHMVLL
                     EFVTAAGITLGMDELYK"
     primer_bind     complement(3143..3164)
                     /label=EGFP-N
                     /note="EGFP, reverse primer"
     primer_bind     complement(3404..3423)
                     /label=EXFP-R
                     /note="For distinguishing EGFP variants, reverse primer"
     primer_bind     3751..3772
                     /label=EGFP-C
                     /note="EGFP, forward primer"
     misc_feature    3845..4433
                     /label=WPRE
                     /note="woodchuck hepatitis virus posttranscriptional
                     regulatory element"
     primer_bind     complement(3898..3918)
                     /label=WPRE-R
                     /note="WPRE, reverse primer"
     CDS             complement(4316..4327)
                     /codon_start=1
                     /product="Factor Xa recognition and cleavage site"
                     /label=Factor Xa site
                     /translation="IEGR"
     polyA_signal    4465..4941
                     /label=hGH poly(A) signal
                     /note="human growth hormone polyadenylation signal"
     primer_bind     complement(4664..4683)
                     /label=hGH-PA-R
                     /note="Human growth hormone terminator, reverse primer"
     repeat_region   4981..5121
                     /label=AAV2 ITR
                     /note="inverted terminal repeat of adeno-associated virus
                     serotype 2"
     repeat_region   4981..5110
                     /label=AAV2 ITR
     rep_origin      5196..5651
                     /direction=RIGHT
                     /label=f1 ori
                     /note="f1 bacteriophage origin of replication; arrow
                     indicates direction of (+) strand synthesis"
     primer_bind     complement(5283..5302)
                     /label=F1ori-R
                     /note="F1 origin, reverse primer"
     primer_bind     5493..5514
                     /label=F1ori-F
                     /note="F1 origin, forward primer"
     primer_bind     complement(5668..5687)
                     /label=pRS-marker
                     /note="pRS vectors, use to sequence yeast selectable
                     marker"
     primer_bind     5787..5809
                     /label=pGEX 3'
                     /note="pGEX vectors, reverse primer"
     primer_bind     complement(5847..5865)
                     /label=pBRforEco
                     /note="pBR322 vectors, upsteam of EcoRI site, forward
                     primer"
     promoter        5933..6037
                     /gene="bla"
                     /label=AmpR promoter
     CDS             6038..6898
                     /codon_start=1
                     /gene="bla"
                     /product="beta-lactamase"
                     /label=AmpR
                     /note="confers resistance to ampicillin, carbenicillin, and
                     related antibiotics"
                     /translation="MSIQHFRVALIPFFAAFCLPVFAHPETLVKVKDAEDQLGARVGYI
                     ELDLNSGKILESFRPEERFPMMSTFKVLLCGAVLSRIDAGQEQLGRRIHYSQNDLVEYS
                     PVTEKHLTDGMTVRELCSAAITMSDNTAANLLLTTIGGPKELTAFLHNMGDHVTRLDRW
                     EPELNEAIPNDERDTTMPVAMATTLRKLLTGELLTLASRQQLIDWMEADKVAGPLLRSA
                     LPAGWFIADKSGAGERGSRGIIAALGPDGKPSRIVVIYTTGSQATMDERNRQIAEIGAS
                     LIKHW"
     primer_bind     complement(6256..6275)
                     /label=Amp-R
                     /note="Ampicillin resistance gene, reverse primer"
     rep_origin      7069..7657
                     /direction=RIGHT
                     /label=ori
                     /note="high-copy-number ColE1/pMB1/pBR322/pUC origin of
                     replication"
     primer_bind     7558..7577
                     /label=pBR322ori-F
                     /note="pBR322 origin, forward primer"
ORIGIN
        1 cctgcaggca gctgcgcgct cgctcgctca ctgaggccgc ccgggcaaag cccgggcgtc
       61 gggcgacctt tggtcgcccg gcctcagtga gcgagcgagc gcgcagagag ggagtggcca
      121 actccatcac taggggttcc tgcggccgca cgcgtgagcc gagttagctc tcttacagct
      181 gtgtggttcc attgtcatta ataagtgcga gtctctccta cttcctctgt gacttttgct
      241 tcttactcat tttacaagat caccacgtgt cttccctggg ttctaagcct taattggtca
      301 ctggtgtgta cagggcactt ctcaacctgt gggtcacgat ccttccacag gggccacata
      361 tcagatatcc tgcctatcag gtatttacga tacgattcct aacagtagca ctattacagg
      421 tatgaagtag cagtgaaaag aattttatgg ttgggggtcg ccaccacatg aggagccgta
      481 ttaggaaggt tgagaacggc tggtctaagg catatagctg atgatgtcaa aagacatatc
      541 atccatgggg gacagctgtt gctccttccg tcttctcctt cgctgggtcc tgggcccttg
      601 gcttccagca ggctgtgagg taaatgtggg atatgaagct gtatcctgag tcaattttac
      661 ctgacaagcc aagggaagga agcagatggt caggaagggg ccagccctca ggagacttcc
      721 ttcctcccca gctaggctac acctcatcat ttacttcagc ctccccagat agcgccacca
      781 gccgggggga catgcaagct agagggtgac atttcatgcc caaacccagg gaagtgagtc
      841 gcccagctag ctgaggccag tgtgtgctag cgttctgctt gcttctccca ctctccacac
      901 agtggcctct ctacagggca cctctacagg gcgtccaact cagccggcag cacattgcct
      961 ggcctcggct ggcctccatg atacctcatt cttgcatttc cacgtgaaca tcgagttttg
     1021 gggactgccc cctctgcttt aggatgctgc ccatcagcag aactattctg gtcaaagtgt
     1081 gatcctaccc atcagaccct cccgtgtttc aggcggtctg aggctttgtc agaactctgt
     1141 ggaatctccc tctgggaggc aggctctccc tccgattgat tgatggctcc cagccatctc
     1201 cttctctcac cttgagactt gggatggggt gaagtcgggg gagtcccagt ttcttggtcc
     1261 actgtttcaa gagtctgttg gctagaggga agggcacaag cttctcttca gagaaatctt
     1321 tattcctgca gccaggttca tccccgcact gccccttggc tgtaaaatcc ccagcccttg
     1381 tttcagtaca aagtccagtc tctctgcctt aacttagtag agaaaatgct ctggttagaa
     1441 cagtcttgaa taaatatgac attttagcag cttgacacac caaacaggtg cctaaggcgc
     1501 ccaaggtacc ttgatggtct tgtctttgtt gttcaagatg cggtagcctt cggaagagat
     1561 acctggcagt gcaagtccac attaggacgc agggaaaaga ggggcgtgtg ggtggggggt
     1621 gcggggggcg ggtgtctacg aatagctgca gcccaggatt ggccctgtag atcctcaagg
     1681 ctggtcagat cttttccctt catatcccag ctggttggaa gcaccctggc tgctgccaaa
     1741 ctgctcccca cagaccccag aggggcggct gcccgcagcc tggtttctaa tttcaaaatc
     1801 acgccacgtt ctgcaaacgt tgtgtgtttt aggtcaaata aacaactctg caaacatgta
     1861 aataagctgc tctgcactga ttgatcctgg gagagggtca gcgagggagg gaaggggagg
     1921 gagggaggga gggaccgaag ggggggaagg cagcggaaag taggggcagg cggtgagatt
     1981 ccacagctga gccaccacct cccgcccagg ccgaatgaag atgcacaatt tggattggag
     2041 gggaagggtc aggagctgct gacctttggg ctcaggccca ggccgctggc cacagtagct
     2101 cttggtccag tcggcgccgg aggtgtatca agcgctcatc ccgccctctc cagtcggatc
     2161 cgccaccatg gattatggag gcgccctgag tgccgttggg cgcgagctgc tatttgtaac
     2221 gaacccagta gtcgtcaatg gctctgtact tgtgcctgag gaccagtgtt actgcgcggg
     2281 ctggattgag tcgcgtggca caaacggtgc ccaaacggcg tcgaacgtgc tgcaatggct
     2341 tgctgctggc ttctccatcc tactgcttat gttttacgcc taccaaacat ggaagtcaac
     2401 ctgcggctgg gaggagatct atgtgtgcgc tatcgagatg gtcaaggtga ttctcgagtt
     2461 cttcttcgag tttaagaacc cgtccatgct gtatctagcc acaggccacc gcgtccagtg
     2521 gttgcgttac gccgagtggc ttctcacctg cccggtcatt tgcattcacc tgtcaaacct
     2581 gacgggcttg tccaacgact acagcaggcg caccatgggt ctgcttgtgt ctgatattgg
     2641 cacaattgtg tggggcgcca cttccgccat ggccaccgga tacgtcaagg tcatcttctt
     2701 ctgcctgggt ctgtgttatg gtgctaacac gttctttcac gctgccaagg cctacatcga
     2761 gggttaccac accgtgccga agggccggtg tcgccaggtg gtgactggca tggcttggct
     2821 cttcttcgta tcatggggta tgttccccat cctgttcatc ctcggccccg agggcttcgg
     2881 cgtcctgagc gtgtacggct ccaccgtcgg ccacaccatc attgacctga tgtcgaagaa
     2941 ctgctggggt ctgctcggcc actacctgcg cgtgctgatc cacgagcata tcctcatcca
     3001 cggcgacatt cgcaagacca ccaaattgaa cattggtggc actgagattg aggtcgagac
     3061 gctggtggag gacgaggccg aggctggcgc ggtacccatg gtgagcaagg gcgaggagct
     3121 gttcaccggg gtggtgccca tcctggtcga gctggacggc gacgtaaacg gccacaagtt
     3181 cagcgtgtcc ggcgagggcg agggcgatgc cacctacggc aagctgaccc tgaagttcat
     3241 ctgcaccacc ggcaagctgc ccgtgccctg gcccaccctc gtgaccaccc tgacctacgg
     3301 cgtgcagtgc ttcagccgct accccgacca catgaagcag cacgacttct tcaagtccgc
     3361 catgcccgaa ggctacgtcc aggagcgcac catcttcttc aaggacgacg gcaactacaa
     3421 gacccgcgcc gaggtgaagt tcgagggcga caccctggtg aaccgcatcg agctgaaggg
     3481 catcgacttc aaggaggacg gcaacatcct ggggcacaag ctggagtaca actacaacag
     3541 ccacaacgtc tatatcatgg ccgacaagca gaagaacggc atcaaggtga acttcaagat
     3601 ccgccacaac atcgaggacg gcagcgtgca gctcgccgac cactaccagc agaacacccc
     3661 catcggcgac ggccccgtgc tgctgcccga caaccactac ctgagcaccc agtccgccct
     3721 gagcaaagac cccaacgaga agcgcgatca catggtcctg ctggagttcg tgaccgccgc
     3781 cgggatcact ctcggcatgg acgagctgta caagtgataa gaattcgata tcaagcttat
     3841 cgataatcaa cctctggatt acaaaatttg tgaaagattg actggtattc ttaactatgt
     3901 tgctcctttt acgctatgtg gatacgctgc tttaatgcct ttgtatcatg ctattgcttc
     3961 ccgtatggct ttcattttct cctccttgta taaatcctgg ttgctgtctc tttatgagga
     4021 gttgtggccc gttgtcaggc aacgtggcgt ggtgtgcact gtgtttgctg acgcaacccc
     4081 cactggttgg ggcattgcca ccacctgtca gctcctttcc gggactttcg ctttccccct
     4141 ccctattgcc acggcggaac tcatcgccgc ctgccttgcc cgctgctgga caggggctcg
     4201 gctgttgggc actgacaatt ccgtggtgtt gtcggggaaa tcatcgtcct ttccttggct
     4261 gctcgcctat gttgccacct ggattctgcg cgggacgtcc ttctgctacg tcccttcggc
     4321 cctcaatcca gcggaccttc cttcccgcgg cctgctgccg gctctgcggc ctcttccgcg
     4381 tcttcgcctt cgccctcaga cgagtcggat ctccctttgg gccgcctccc cgcatcgata
     4441 ccgagcgctg ctcgagagat ctacgggtgg catccctgtg acccctcccc agtgcctctc
     4501 ctggccctgg aagttgccac tccagtgccc accagccttg tcctaataaa attaagttgc
     4561 atcattttgt ctgactaggt gtccttctat aatattatgg ggtggagggg ggtggtatgg
     4621 agcaaggggc aagttgggaa gacaacctgt agggcctgcg gggtctattg ggaaccaagc
     4681 tggagtgcag tggcacaatc ttggctcact gcaatctccg cctcctgggt tcaagcgatt
     4741 ctcctgcctc agcctcccga gttgttggga ttccaggcat gcatgaccag gctcagctaa
     4801 tttttgtttt tttggtagag acggggtttc accatattgg ccaggctggt ctccaactcc
     4861 taatctcagg tgatctaccc accttggcct cccaaattgc tgggattaca ggcgtgaacc
     4921 actgctccct tccctgtcct tctgattttg taggtaacca cgtgcggacc gagcggccgc
     4981 aggaacccct agtgatggag ttggccactc cctctctgcg cgctcgctcg ctcactgagg
     5041 ccgggcgacc aaaggtcgcc cgacgcccgg gctttgcccg ggcggcctca gtgagcgagc
     5101 gagcgcgcag ctgcctgcag gggcgcctga tgcggtattt tctccttacg catctgtgcg
     5161 gtatttcaca ccgcatannn nnnnnnnnnn nnnnnnnnnn nnnnnnnnnn nnnnnnnnnn
     5221 nnnnnnnnnn nnnnnnnnnn nnnnnnnnnn nnnnnnnnnn nnnnnnnnnn nnnnnnnnnn
     5281 nnnnnnnnnn nnnnnnnnnn nnnnnnnnnn nnnnnnnnnc nnnnnnnnnn nnnnnnnnnn
     5341 nnnnnnnnnn nnnnnnnnnn nnnnnnnnnn nnnnnnnnnn nnnnnnnnnn nnnnnnnnnn
     5401 nnnnnnnnnn nnnnnnnnnn nnnnnnnnnn nnnnnnnnnn nnnnnnnnnn nnnnnnnnnn
     5461 ncctttgacg ttggagtcca cgttctttaa tagtggactc ttgttccaaa ctggaacaac
     5521 actcaaccct atctcgggct attcttttga tttataaggg attttgccga tttcggccta
     5581 ttggttaaaa aatgagctga tttaacaaaa atttaacgcg aattttaaca aaatattaac
     5641 gtttacaatt ttatggtgca ctctcagtac aatctgctct gatgccgcat agttaagcca
     5701 gccccgacac ccgccaacac ccgctgacgc gccctgacgg gcttgtctgc tcccggcatc
     5761 cgcttacaga caagctgtga ccgtctccgg gagctgcatg tgtcagaggt tttcaccgtc
     5821 atcaccgaaa cgcgcgagac gaaagggcct cgtgatacgc ctatttttat aggttaatgt
     5881 catgataata atggtttctt agacgtcagg tggcactttt cggggaaatg tgcgcggaac
     5941 ccctatttgt ttatttttct aaatacattc aaatatgtat ccgctcatga gacaataacc
     6001 ctgataaatg cttcaataat attgaaaaag gaagagtatg agtattcaac atttccgtgt
     6061 cgcccttatt cccttttttg cggcattttg ccttcctgtt tttgctcacc cagaaacgct
     6121 ggtgaaagta aaagatgctg aagatcagtt gggtgcacga gtgggttaca tcgaactgga
     6181 tctcaacagc ggtaagatcc ttgagagttt tcgccccgaa gaacgttttc caatgatgag
     6241 cacttttaaa gttctgctat gtggcgcggt attatcccgt attgacgccg ggcaagagca
     6301 actcggtcgc cgcatacact attctcagaa tgacttggtt gagtactcac cagtcacaga
     6361 aaagcatctt acggatggca tgacagtaag agaattatgc agtgctgcca taaccatgag
     6421 tgataacact gcggccaact tacttctgac aacgatcgga ggaccgaagg agctaaccgc
     6481 ttttttgcac aacatggggg atcatgtaac tcgccttgat cgttgggaac cggagctgaa
     6541 tgaagccata ccaaacgacg agcgtgacac cacgatgcct gtagcaatgg caacaacgtt
     6601 gcgcaaacta ttaactggcg aactacttac tctagcttcc cggcaacaat taatagactg
     6661 gatggaggcg gataaagttg caggaccact tctgcgctcg gcccttccgg ctggctggtt
     6721 tattgctgat aaatctggag ccggtgagcg tgggtctcgc ggtatcattg cagcactggg
     6781 gccagatggt aagccctccc gtatcgtagt tatctacacg acggggagtc aggcaactat
     6841 ggatgaacga aatagacaga tcgctgagat aggtgcctca ctgattaagc attggtaact
     6901 gtcagaccaa gtttactcat atatacttta gattgattta aaacttcatt tttaatttaa
     6961 aaggatctag gtgaagatcc tttttgataa tctcatgacc aaaatccctt aacgtgagtt
     7021 ttcgttccac tgagcgtcag accccgtaga aaagatcaaa ggatcttctt gagatccttt
     7081 ttttctgcgc gtaatctgct gcttgcaaac aaaaaaacca ccgctaccag cggtggtttg
     7141 tttgccggat caagagctac caactctttt tccgaaggta actggcttca gcagagcgca
     7201 gataccaaat actgtccttc tagtgtagcc gtagttaggc caccacttca agaactctgt
     7261 agcaccgcct acatacctcg ctctgctaat cctgttacca gtggctgctg ccagtggcga
     7321 taagtcgtgt cttaccgggt tggactcaag acgatagtta ccggataagg cgcagcggtc
     7381 gggctgaacg gggggttcgt gcacacagcc cagcttggag cgaacgacct acaccgaact
     7441 gagataccta cagcgtgagc tatgagaaag cgccacgctt cccgaaggga gaaaggcgga
     7501 caggtatccg gtaagcggca gggtcggaac aggagagcgc acgagggagc ttccaggggg
     7561 aaacgcctgg tatctttata gtcctgtcgg gtttcgccac ctctgacttg agcgtcgatt
     7621 tttgtgatgc tcgtcagggg ggcggagcct atggaaaaac gccagcaacg cggccttttt
     7681 acggttcctg gccttttgct ggccttttgc tcacatgt
//
