>Addgene plasmid #125920 | 6_pAAV-ProA37-CatCh-GFP-WPRE | addgene full sequence | sequence record 258174 | Addgene NGS Result
GCGGCCGCACGCGTGAGCCGAGTTAGCTCTCTTACAGCTGTGTGGTTCCATTGTCATTAATAAGTGCGAG
TCTCTCCTACTTCCTCTGTGACTTTTGCTTCTTACTCATTTTACAAGATCACCACGTGTCTTCCCTGGGT
TCTAAGCCTTAATTGGTCACTGGTGTGTACAGGGCACTTCTCAACCTGTGGGTCACGATCCTTCCACAGG
GGCCACATATCAGATATCCTGCCTATCAGGTATTTACGATACGATTCCTAACAGTAGCACTATTACAGGT
ATGAAGTAGCAGTGAAAAGAATTTTATGGTTGGGGGTCGCCACCACATGAGGAGCCGTATTAGGAAGGTT
GAGAACGGCTGGTCTAAGGCATATAGCTGATGATGTCAAAAGACATATCATCCATGGGGGACAGCTGTTG
CTCCTTCCGTCTTCTCCTTCGCTGGGTCCTGGGCCCTTGGCTTCCAGCAGGCTGTGAGGTAAATGTGGGA
TATGAAGCTGTATCCTGAGTCAATTTTACCTGACAAGCCAAGGGAAGGAAGCAGATGGTCAGGAAGGGGC
CAGCCCTCAGGAGACTTCCTTCCTCCCCAGCTAGGCTACACCTCATCATTTACTTCAGCCTCCCCAGATA
GCGCCACCAGCCGGGGGGACATGCAAGCTAGAGGGTGACATTTCATGCCCAAACCCAGGGAAGTGAGTCG
CCCAGCTAGCTGAGGCCAGTGTGTGCTAGCGTTCTGCTTGCTTCTCCCACTCTCCACACAGTGGCCTCTC
TACAGGGCACCTCTACAGGGCGTCCAACTCAGCCGGCAGCACATTGCCTGGCCTCGGCTGGCCTCCATGA
TACCTCATTCTTGCATTTCCACGTGAACATCGAGTTTTGGGGACTGCCCCCTCTGCTTTAGGATGCTGCC
CATCAGCAGAACTATTCTGGTCAAAGTGTGATCCTACCCATCAGACCCTCCCGTGTTTCAGGCGGTCTGA
GGCTTTGTCAGAACTCTGTGGAATCTCCCTCTGGGAGGCAGGCTCTCCCTCCGATTGATTGATGGCTCCC
AGCCATCTCCTTCTCTCACCTTGAGACTTGGGATGGGGTGAAGTCGGGGGAGTCCCAGTTTCTTGGTCCA
CTGTTTCAAGAGTCTGTTGGCTAGAGGGAAGGGCACAAGCTTCTCTTCAGAGAAATCTTTATTCCTGCAG
CCAGGTTCATCCCCGCACTGCCCCTTGGCTGTAAAATCCCCAGCCCTTGTTTCAGTACAAAGTCCAGTCT
CTCTGCCTTAACTTAGTAGAGAAAATGCTCTGGTTAGAACAGTCTTGAATAAATATGACATTTTAGCAGC
TTGACACACCAAACAGGTGCCTAAGGCGCCCAAGGTACCTTGATGGTCTTGTCTTTGTTGTTCAAGATGC
GGTAGCCTTCGGAAGAGATACCTGGCAGTGCAAGTCCACATTAGGACGCAGGGAAAAGAGGGGCGTGTGG
GTGGGGGGTGCGGGGGGCGGGTGTCTACGAATAGCTGCAGCCCAGGATTGGCCCTGTAGATCCTCAAGGC
TGGTCAGATCTTTTCCCTTCATATCCCAGCTGGTTGGAAGCACCCTGGCTGCTGCCAAACTGCTCCCCAC
AGACCCCAGAGGGGCGGCTGCCCGCAGCCTGGTTTCTAATTTCAAAATCACGCCACGTTCTGCAAACGTT
GTGTGTTTTAGGTCAAATAAACAACTCTGCAAACATGTAAATAAGCTGCTCTGCACTGATTGATCCTGGG
AGAGGGTCAGCGAGGGAGGGAAGGGGAGGGAGGGAGGGAGGGACCGAAGGGGGGGAAGGCAGCGGAAAGT
AGGGGCAGGCGGTGAGATTCCACAGCTGAGCCACCACCTCCCGCCCAGGCCGAATGAAGATGCACAATTT
GGATTGGAGGGGAAGGGTCAGGAGCTGCTGACCTTTGGGCTCAGGCCCAGGCCGCTGGCCACAGTAGCTC
TTGGTCCAGTCGGCGCCGGAGGTGTATCAAGCGCTCATCCCGCCCTCTCCAGTCGGATCCGCCACCATGG
ATTATGGAGGCGCCCTGAGTGCCGTTGGGCGCGAGCTGCTATTTGTAACGAACCCAGTAGTCGTCAATGG
CTCTGTACTTGTGCCTGAGGACCAGTGTTACTGCGCGGGCTGGATTGAGTCGCGTGGCACAAACGGTGCC
CAAACGGCGTCGAACGTGCTGCAATGGCTTGCTGCTGGCTTCTCCATCCTACTGCTTATGTTTTACGCCT
ACCAAACATGGAAGTCAACCTGCGGCTGGGAGGAGATCTATGTGTGCGCTATCGAGATGGTCAAGGTGAT
TCTCGAGTTCTTCTTCGAGTTTAAGAACCCGTCCATGCTGTATCTAGCCACAGGCCACCGCGTCCAGTGG
TTGCGTTACGCCGAGTGGCTTCTCACCTGCCCGGTCATTTGCATTCACCTGTCAAACCTGACGGGCTTGT
CCAACGACTACAGCAGGCGCACCATGGGTCTGCTTGTGTCTGATATTGGCACAATTGTGTGGGGCGCCAC
TTCCGCCATGGCCACCGGATACGTCAAGGTCATCTTCTTCTGCCTGGGTCTGTGTTATGGTGCTAACACG
TTCTTTCACGCTGCCAAGGCCTACATCGAGGGTTACCACACCGTGCCGAAGGGCCGGTGTCGCCAGGTGG
TGACTGGCATGGCTTGGCTCTTCTTCGTATCATGGGGTATGTTCCCCATCCTGTTCATCCTCGGCCCCGA
GGGCTTCGGCGTCCTGAGCGTGTACGGCTCCACCGTCGGCCACACCATCATTGACCTGATGTCGAAGAAC
TGCTGGGGTCTGCTCGGCCACTACCTGCGCGTGCTGATCCACGAGCATATCCTCATCCACGGCGACATTC
GCAAGACCACCAAATTGAACATTGGTGGCACTGAGATTGAGGTCGAGACGCTGGTGGAGGACGAGGCCGA
GGCTGGCGCGGTACCCATGGTGAGCAAGGGCGAGGAGCTGTTCACCGGGGTGGTGCCCATCCTGGTCGAG
CTGGACGGCGACGTAAACGGCCACAAGTTCAGCGTGTCCGGCGAGGGCGAGGGCGATGCCACCTACGGCA
AGCTGACCCTGAAGTTCATCTGCACCACCGGCAAGCTGCCCGTGCCCTGGCCCACCCTCGTGACCACCCT
GACCTACGGCGTGCAGTGCTTCAGCCGCTACCCCGACCACATGAAGCAGCACGACTTCTTCAAGTCCGCC
ATGCCCGAAGGCTACGTCCAGGAGCGCACCATCTTCTTCAAGGACGACGGCAACTACAAGACCCGCGCCG
AGGTGAAGTTCGAGGGCGACACCCTGGTGAACCGCATCGAGCTGAAGGGCATCGACTTCAAGGAGGACGG
CAACATCCTGGGGCACAAGCTGGAGTACAACTACAACAGCCACAACGTCTATATCATGGCCGACAAGCAG
AAGAACGGCATCAAGGTGAACTTCAAGATCCGCCACAACATCGAGGACGGCAGCGTGCAGCTCGCCGACC
ACTACCAGCAGAACACCCCCATCGGCGACGGCCCCGTGCTGCTGCCCGACAACCACTACCTGAGCACCCA
GTCCGCCCTGAGCAAAGACCCCAACGAGAAGCGCGATCACATGGTCCTGCTGGAGTTCGTGACCGCCGCC
GGGATCACTCTCGGCATGGACGAGCTGTACAAGTGATAAGAATTCGATATCAAGCTTATCGATAATCAAC
CTCTGGATTACAAAATTTGTGAAAGATTGACTGGTATTCTTAACTATGTTGCTCCTTTTACGCTATGTGG
ATACGCTGCTTTAATGCCTTTGTATCATGCTATTGCTTCCCGTATGGCTTTCATTTTCTCCTCCTTGTAT
AAATCCTGGTTGCTGTCTCTTTATGAGGAGTTGTGGCCCGTTGTCAGGCAACGTGGCGTGGTGTGCACTG
TGTTTGCTGACGCAACCCCCACTGGTTGGGGCATTGCCACCACCTGTCAGCTCCTTTCCGGGACTTTCGC
TTTCCCCCTCCCTATTGCCACGGCGGAACTCATCGCCGCCTGCCTTGCCCGCTGCTGGACAGGGGCTCGG
CTGTTGGGCACTGACAATTCCGTGGTGTTGTCGGGGAAATCATCGTCCTTTCCTTGGCTGCTCGCCTATG
TTGCCACCTGGATTCTGCGCGGGACGTCCTTCTGCTACGTCCCTTCGGCCCTCAATCCAGCGGACCTTCC
TTCCCGCGGCCTGCTGCCGGCTCTGCGGCCTCTTCCGCGTCTTCGCCTTCGCCCTCAGACGAGTCGGATC
TCCCTTTGGGCCGCCTCCCCGCATCGATACCGAGCGCTGCTCGAGAGATCTACGGGTGGCATCCCTGTGA
CCCCTCCCCAGTGCCTCTCCTGGCCCTGGAAGTTGCCACTCCAGTGCCCACCAGCCTTGTCCTAATAAAA
TTAAGTTGCATCATTTTGTCTGACTAGGTGTCCTTCTATAATATTATGGGGTGGAGGGGGGTGGTATGGA
GCAAGGGGCAAGTTGGGAAGACAACCTGTAGGGCCTGCGGGGTCTATTGGGAACCAAGCTGGAGTGCAGT
GGCACAATCTTGGCTCACTGCAATCTCCGCCTCCTGGGTTCAAGCGATTCTCCTGCCTCAGCCTCCCGAG
TTGTTGGGATTCCAGGCATGCATGACCAGGCTCAGCTAATTTTTGTTTTTTTGGTAGAGACGGGGTTTCA
CCATATTGGCCAGGCTGGTCTCCAACTCCTAATCTCAGGTGATCTACCCACCTTGGCCTCCCAAATTGCT
GGGATTACAGGCGTGAACCACTGCTCCCTTCCCTGTCCTTCTGATTTTGTAGGTAACCACGTGCGGACCG
AGCGGCCGCAGGAACCCCTAGTGATGGAGTTGGCCACTCCCTCTCTGCGCGCTCGCTCGCTCACTGAGGC
CGGGCGACCAAAGGTCGCCCGACGCCCGGGCTTTGCCCGGGCGGCCTCAGTGAGCGAGCGAGCGCGCAGC
TGCCTGCAGGGGCGCCTGATGCGGTATTTTCTCCTTACGCATCTGTGCGGTATTTCACACCGCATA
[95 nt withheld, positions 5037-5131]
T
[46 nt withheld, positions 5133-5178]
C
[141 nt withheld, positions 5180-5320]
CCTTTGACGTTGGAGTCCACGTTCTTTAATAGTGGACTCTTGTTCCAAACTGGAACAACACTCAACTCTA
TCTCGGGCTATTCTTTTGATTTATAAGGGATTTTGCCGATTTCGGTCTATTGGTTAAAAAATGAGCTGAT
TTAACAAAAATTTAACGCGAATTTTAACAAAATATTAACGTTTACAATTTTATGGTGCACTCTCAGTACA
ATCTGCTCTGATGCCGCATAGTTAAGCCAGCCCCGACACCCGCCAACACCCGCTGACGCGCCCTGACGGG
CTTGTCTGCTCCCGGCATCCGCTTACAGACAAGCTGTGACCGTCTCCGGGAGCTGCATGTGTCAGAGGTT
TTCACCGTCATCACCGAAACGCGCGAGACGAAAGGGCCTCGTGATACGCCTATTTTTATAGGTTAATGTC
ATGATAATAATGGTTTCTTAGACGTCAGGTGGCACTTTTCGGGGAAATGTGCGCGGAACCCCTATTTGTT
TATTTTTCTAAATACATTCAAATATGTATCCGCTCATGAGACAATAACCCTGATAAATGCTTCAATAATA
TTGAAAAAGGAAGAGTATGAGTATTCAACATTTCCGTGTCGCCCTTATTCCCTTTTTTGCGGCATTTTGC
CTTCCTGTTTTTGCTCACCCAGAAACGCTGGTGAAAGTAAAAGATGCTGAAGATCAGTTGGGTGCACGAG
TGGGTTACATCGAACTGGATCTCAACAGCGGTAAGATCCTTGAGAGTTTTCGCCCCGAAGAACGTTTTCC
AATGATGAGCACTTTTAAAGTTCTGCTATGTGGCGCGGTATTATCCCGTATTGACGCCGGGCAAGAGCAA
CTCGGTCGCCGCATACACTATTCTCAGAATGACTTGGTTGAGTACTCACCAGTCACAGAAAAGCATCTTA
CGGATGGCATGACAGTAAGAGAATTATGCAGTGCTGCCATAACCATGAGTGATAACACTGCGGCCAACTT
ACTTCTGACAACGATCGGAGGACCGAAGGAGCTAACCGCTTTTTTGCACAACATGGGGGATCATGTAACT
CGCCTTGATCGTTGGGAACCGGAGCTGAATGAAGCCATACCAAACGACGAGCGTGACACCACGATGCCTG
TAGCAATGGCAACAACGTTGCGCAAACTATTAACTGGCGAACTACTTACTCTAGCTTCCCGGCAACAATT
AATAGACTGGATGGAGGCGGATAAAGTTGCAGGACCACTTCTGCGCTCGGCCCTTCCGGCTGGCTGGTTT
ATTGCTGATAAATCTGGAGCCGGTGAGCGTGGGTCTCGCGGTATCATTGCAGCACTGGGGCCAGATGGTA
AGCCCTCCCGTATCGTAGTTATCTACACGACGGGGAGTCAGGCAACTATGGATGAACGAAATAGACAGAT
CGCTGAGATAGGTGCCTCACTGATTAAGCATTGGTAACTGTCAGACCAAGTTTACTCATATATACTTTAG
ATTGATTTAAAACTTCATTTTTAATTTAAAAGGATCTAGGTGAAGATCCTTTTTGATAATCTCATGACCA
AAATCCCTTAACGTGAGTTTTCGTTCCACTGAGCGTCAGACCCCGTAGAAAAGATCAAAGGATCTTCTTG
AGATCCTTTTTTTCTGCGCGTAATCTGCTGCTTGCAAACAAAAAAACCACCGCTACCAGCGGTGGTTTGT
TTGCCGGATCAAGAGCTACCAACTCTTTTTCCGAAGGTAACTGGCTTCAGCAGAGCGCAGATACCAAATA
CTGTTCTTCTAGTGTAGCCGTAGTTAGGCCACCACTTCAAGAACTCTGTAGCACCGCCTACATACCTCGC
TCTGCTAATCCTGTTACCAGTGGCTGCTGCCAGTGGCGATAAGTCGTGTCTTACCGGGTTGGACTCAAGA
CGATAGTTACCGGATAAGGCGCAGCGGTCGGGCTGAACGGGGGGTTCGTGCACACAGCCCAGCTTGGAGC
GAACGACCTACACCGAACTGAGATACCTACAGCGTGAGCTATGAGAAAGCGCCACGCTTCCCGAAGGGAG
AAAGGCGGACAGGTATCCGGTAAGCGGCAGGGTCGGAACAGGAGAGCGCACGAGGGAGCTTCCAGGGGGA
AACGCCTGGTATCTTTATAGTCCTGTCGGGTTTCGCCACCTCTGACTTGAGCGTCGATTTTTGTGATGCT
CGTCAGGGGGGCGGAGCCTATGGAAAAACGCCAGCAACGCGGCCTTTTTACGGTTCCTGGCCTTTTGCTG
GCCTTTTGCTCACATGTCCTGCAGGCAGCTGCGCGCTCGCTCGCTCACTGAGGCCGCCCGGGCGTCGGGC
GACCTTTGGTCGCCCGGCCTCAGTGAGCGAGCGAGCGCGCAGAGAGGGAGTGGCCAACTCCATCACTAGG
GGTTCCT
Features (pLannotate 1.2.2; 15 found; start..end, strand, type, name):
   2027..2952    +  CDS            ChR2 (fragment): N-terminal fragment of channelrhodopsin-2 from the alga Chlamydomonas reinhardtii (Nagel et al., 2003) blue light-activated cation channel
   2957..3673    +  CDS            EGFP: EGFP is a basic (constitutively fluorescent) green fluorescent protein published in 1996, derived from Aequorea victoria. It is reported to be a rapidly-maturing weak dimer with moderate acid sensitivity.
   3680..3704    +  misc_feature   MCS (fragment): pBluescript multiple cloning site
   3704..4292    +  misc_feature   WPRE: woodchuck hepatitis virus posttranscriptional regulatory element
   4324..4800    +  polyA_signal   hGH poly(A) signal: human growth hormone polyadenylation signal
   4840..4980    +  repeat_region  AAV2 ITR: inverted terminal repeat of adeno-associated virus serotype 2 inverted
   4985..5036    -  misc_feature   bom (fragment): basis of mobility region from pBR322
   5055..5510    +  rep_origin     f1 ori (sequence partly withheld): f1 bacteriophage origin of replication; arrow indicates direction of (+) strand synthesis
   5511..5560    -  misc_feature   bom (fragment): basis of mobility region from pBR322
   5662..5697    -  CDS            rop (fragment): Rop protein, which maintains plasmids at low copy number; rop
   5792..5896    +  promoter       AmpR promoter: bla
   5897..6757    +  CDS            AmpR: β-lactamase; bla; confers resistance to ampicillin, carbenicillin, and related antibiotics
   6928..7516    +  rep_origin     ori: high-copy-number ColE1/pMB1/pBR322/pUC origin of replication
   7589..7616    +  repeat_region  AAV2 ITR (fragment): inverted terminal repeat of adeno-associated virus serotype 2 inverted
   7645..7672    +  repeat_region  AAV2 ITR (fragment): inverted terminal repeat of adeno-associated virus serotype 2 inverted
