[The description below was written by a language model from this plasmid's Addgene catalogue record, the feature table of its GenBank file and pLannotate feature annotations shown in this document.]
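Description:
6_pAAV-ProA37-CatCh-GFP-WPRE is an adeno-associated virus transfer plasmid built on a pAAV backbone, roughly 7.7 kb in size, in which the expression cassette is flanked by AAV2 inverted terminal repeats so that it can be packaged into recombinant AAV particles when replication and capsid functions are supplied in trans. In bacteria it is maintained through a high-copy ColE1/pUC-type origin and selected with ampicillin via the beta-lactamase gene. An f1 phage origin is also present in the backbone. The record lists a recombination-deficient strain for growth, consistent with the usual need to preserve the repeat-rich ITRs. One of the two annotation sets, derived from a sequencing result, detects the upstream ITR only as short fragments, whereas the other shows both ITRs intact.

The payload is CatCh-GFP, the L132C variant of channelrhodopsin-2 from Chlamydomonas reinhardtii, a blue light-gated cation channel, fused at its C-terminus to EGFP so that expressing cells can be both optically stimulated and visualised. The open reading frame is preceded by a Kozak consensus and driven by ProA37, a synthetic promoter. Neither feature table annotates this promoter, but it presumably occupies the roughly 2 kb unannotated stretch between the upstream ITR and the start codon. Downstream, a WPRE enhances transcript stability and expression, and the human growth hormone polyadenylation signal terminates the message. The short Factor Xa site annotated inside the WPRE is most likely an incidental match. The plasmid belongs to a series of synthetic-promoter AAVs intended to restrict expression to particular neuronal and glial cell types in the retina of mice, non-human primates and humans. The record does not state which cell type ProA37 targets.
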