Addgene plasmid #125920: 6_pAAV-ProA37-CatCh-GFP-WPRE
Purpose: Targeting expression to neuronal and glial cell types in mice, non-human primates, and human retina
Depositing lab: Botond Roska. Depositing organization: Friedrich Miescher Institute for Biomedical Research. Publication: Targeting neuronal and glial cell types with synthetic promoter AAVs in mice, non-human primates and humans. Juttner J, Szabo A, Gross-Scherf B, Morikawa RK, Rompani SB, Hantz P, Szikra T, Esposti F, Cowan CS, Bharioke A, Patino-Alvarez CP, Keles O, Kusnyerik A, Azoulay T, Hartl D, Krebs AR, Schubeler D, Hajdu RI, Lukats A, Nemeth J, Nagy ZZ, Wu KC, Wu RH, Xiang L, Fang XL, Jin ZB, Goldblum D, Hasler PW, Scholl HPN, Krol J, Roska B. Nat Neurosci. 2019 Jul 8. pii: 10.1038/s41593-019-0431-2. doi: 10.1038/s41593-019-0431-2. PubMed 31285614.
Backbone
  Vector backbone: pAAV
  Vector type: AAV
Growth in bacteria
  Bacterial resistance: Ampicillin, 100 μg/mL
  Growth temperature: 37°C
  Growth strain: NEB Stable
  Copy number: High Copy
Gene/Insert
  Gene/Insert name: CatCh-GFP (alt name: ChR2(L132C)-EGFP)
  Species: Synthetic
  Promoter: ProA37
  Cloning method: Restriction Enzyme; 5′ cloning site Unknown (unknown if destroyed); 3′ cloning site Unknown (unknown if destroyed)
Terms and licenses: Academic/Nonprofit Terms; Industry Terms: Not Available to Industry
Depositor comments: Please visit https://www.biorxiv.org/content/early/2018/10/04/434720.full.pdf for BioRxiv preprint
How to cite: 6_pAAV-ProA37-CatCh-GFP-WPRE was a gift from Botond Roska (Addgene plasmid # 125920 ; http://n2t.net/addgene:125920 ; RRID:Addgene_125920)
